>Addgene plasmid #178271 | pLKO_HA.VSVg.V5_mCherry-NLS | addgene full sequence | sequence record 353131 | Addgene NGS Result
AGGCGGGGGAGGGGGCAAACCAATTCCAAACCCACTGCTGGGACTGGATTCCACAGGCATGCTGATGGTG
AGCAAGGGCGAGGAGGATAACATGGCCATCATCAAGGAGTTCATGCGCTTCAAGGTGCACATGGAGGGCT
CCGTGAACGGCCACGAGTTCGAGATCGAGGGCGAGGGCGAGGGCCGCCCCTACGAGGGCACCCAGACCGC
CAAGCTGAAGGTGACCAAGGGTGGCCCCCTGCCCTTCGCCTGGGACATCCTGTCCCCTCAGTTCATGTAC
GGCTCCAAGGCCTACGTGAAGCACCCCGCCGACATCCCCGACTACTTGAAGCTGTCCTTCCCCGAGGGCT
TCAAGTGGGAGCGCGTGATGAACTTCGAGGACGGCGGCGTGGTGACCGTGACCCAGGACTCCTCCCTGCA
GGACGGCGAGTTCATCTACAAGGTGAAGCTGCGCGGCACCAACTTCCCCTCCGACGGCCCCGTAATGCAG
AAGAAGACCATGGGCTGGGAGGCCTCCTCCGAGCGGATGTACCCCGAGGACGGCGCCCTGAAGGGCGAGA
TCAAGCAGAGGCTGAAGCTGAAGGACGGCGGCCACTACGACGCTGAGGTCAAGACCACCTACAAGGCCAA
GAAGCCCGTGCAGCTGCCCGGCGCCTACAACGTCAACATCAAGTTGGACATCACCTCCCACAACGAGGAC
TACACCATCGTGGAACAGTACGAACGCGCCGAGGGCCGCCACTCCACCGGCGGCATGGACGAGCTGTACA
AGAAACGGCCAGCCGAGGATATGGAGGAAGAACAAGCCTTTAAACGATCTCGATAAAGCGGCCGCGTCGA
CAATCAACCTCTGGATTACAAAATTTGTGAAAGATTGACTGGTATTCTTAACTATGTTGCTCCTTTTACG
CTATGTGGATACGCTGCTTTAATGCCTTTGTATCATGCTATTGCTTCCCGTATGGCTTTCATTTTCTCCT
CCTTGTATAAATCCTGGTTGCTGTCTCTTTATGAGGAGTTGTGGCCCGTTGTCAGGCAACGTGGCGTGGT
GTGCACTGTGTTTGCTGACGCAACCCCCACTGGTTGGGGCATTGCCACCACCTGTCAGCTCCTTTCCGGG
ACTTTCGCTTTCCCCCTCCCTATTGCCACGGCGGAACTCATCGCCGCCTGCCTTGCCCGCTGCTGGACAG
GGGCTCGGCTGTTGGGCACTGACAATTCCGTGGTGTTGTCGGGGAAGCTGACGTCCTTTCCATGGCTGCT
CGCCTGTGTTGCCACCTGGATTCTGCGCGGGACGTCCTTCTGCTACGTCCCTTCGGCCCTCAATCCAGCG
GACCTTCCTTCCCGCGGCCTGCTGCCGGCTCTGCGGCCTCTTCCGCATCTTCGCCTTCGCCCTCAGACGA
GTCGGATCTCCCTTTGGGCCGCCTCCCCGCCTGGGTACCTTTAAGACCAATGACTTACAAGGCAGCTGTA
GATCTTAGCCACTTTTTAAAAGAAAAGGGGGGACTGGAAGGGCTAATTCACTCCCAACGAAGATAAGATC
TGCTTTTTGCTTGTACTGGGTCTCTCTGGTTAGACCAGATCTGAGCCTGGGAGCTCTCTGGCTAACTAGG
GAACCCACTGCTTAAGCCTCAATAAAGCTTGCCTTGAGTGCTTCAAGTAGTGTGTGCCCGTCTGTTGTGT
GACTCTGGTAACTAGAGATCCCTCAGACCCTTTTAGTCAGTGTGGAAAATCTCTAGCAGTAGTAGTTCAT
GTCATCTTATTATTCAGTATTTATAACTTGCAAAGAAATGAATATCAGAGAGTGAGAGGAACTTGTTTAT
TGCAGCTTATAATGGTTACAAATAAAGCAATAGCATCACAAATTTCACAAATAAAGCATTTTTTTCACTG
CATTCTAGTTGTGGTTTGTCCAAACTCATCAATGTATCTTATCATGTCTGGCTCTAGCTATCCCGCCCCT
AACTCCGCCCATCCCGCCCCTAACTCCGCCCAGTTCCGCCCATTCTCCGCCCCATGGCTGACTAATTTTT
TTTATTTATGCAGAGGCCGAGGCCGCCTCGGCCTCTGAGCTATTCCAGAAGTAGTGAGGAGGCTTTTTTG
GAGGCCTAGGGACGTACCCAATTCGCCCTATAGTGAGTCGTATTACGCGCGCTCACTGGCCGTCGTTTTA
CAACGTCGTGACTGGGAAAACCCTGGCGTTACCCAACTTAATCGCCTTGCAGCACATCCCCCTTTCGCCA
GCTGGCGTAATAGCGAAGAGGCCCGCACCGATCGCCCTTCCCAACAGTTGCGCAGCCTGAATGGCGAATG
GG
[124 nt withheld, positions 2313-2436]
C
[91 nt withheld, positions 2438-2528]
A
[49 nt withheld, positions 2530-2578]
CCTTTGACGTTGGAGTCCACGTTCTTT
[37 nt withheld, positions 2606-2642]
ACCCTATCTCGGTCTATTCTTTTGATTTATAAGGGATTTTGCCGATTTCGGCCTATTGGTTAAAAAATGA
GCTGATTTAACAAAAATTTAACGCGAATTTTAACAAAATATTAACGCTTACAATTTAGGTGGCACTTTTC
GGGGAAATGTGCGCGGAACCCCTATTTGTTTATTTTTCTAAATACATTCAAATATGTATCCGCTCATGAG
ACAATAACCCTGATAAATGCTTCAATAATATTGAAAAAGGAAGAGTATGAGTATTCAACATTTCCGTGTC
GCCCTTATTCCCTTTTTTGCGGCATTTTGCCTTCCTGTTTTTGCTCACCCAGAAACGCTGGTGAAAGTAA
AAGATGCTGAAGATCAGTTGGGTGCACGAGTGGGTTACATCGAACTGGATCTCAACAGCGGTAAGATCCT
TGAGAGTTTTCGCCCCGAAGAACGTTTTCCAATGATGAGCACTTTTAAAGTTCTGCTATGTGGCGCGGTA
TTATCCCGTATTGACGCCGGGCAAGAGCAACTCGGTCGCCGCATACACTATTCTCAGAATGACTTGGTTG
AGTACTCACCAGTCACAGAAAAGCATCTTACGGATGGCATGACAGTAAGAGAATTATGCAGTGCTGCCAT
AACCATGAGTGATAACACTGCGGCCAACTTACTTCTGACAACGATCGGAGGACCGAAGGAGCTAACCGCT
TTTTTGCACAACATGGGGGATCATGTAACTCGCCTTGATCGTTGGGAACCGGAGCTGAATGAAGCCATAC
CAAACGACGAGCGTGACACCACGATGCCTGTAGCAATGGCAACAACGTTGCGCAAACTATTAACTGGCGA
ACTACTTACTCTAGCTTCCCGGCAACAATTAATAGACTGGATGGAGGCGGATAAAGTTGCAGGACCACTT
CTGCGCTCGGCCCTTCCGGCTGGCTGGTTTATTGCTGATAAATCTGGAGCCGGTGAGCGTGGGTCTCGCG
GTATCATTGCAGCACTGGGGCCAGATGGTAAGCCCTCCCGTATCGTAGTTATCTACACGACGGGGAGTCA
GGCAACTATGGATGAACGAAATAGACAGATCGCTGAGATAGGTGCCTCACTGATTAAGCATTGGTAACTG
TCAGACCAAGTTTACTCATATATACTTTAGATTGATTTAAAACTTCATTTTTAATTTAAAAGGATCTAGG
TGAAGATCCTTTTTGATAATCTCATGACCAAAATCCCTTAACGTGAGTTTTCGTTCCACTGAGCGTCAGA
CCCCGTAGAAAAGATCAAAGGATCTTCTTGAGATCCTTTTTTTCTGCGCGTAATCTGCTGCTTGCAAACA
AAAAAACCACCGCTACCAGCGGTGGTTTGTTTGCCGGATCAAGAGCTACCAACTCTTTTTCCGAAGGTAA
CTGGCTTCAGCAGAGCGCAGATACCAAATACTGTTCTTCTAGTGTAGCCGTAGTTAGGCCACCACTTCAA
GAACTCTGTAGCACCGCCTACATACCTCGCTCTGCTAATCCTGTTACCAGTGGCTGCTGCCAGTGGCGAT
AAGTCGTGTCTTACCGGGTTGGACTCAAGACGATAGTTACCGGATAAGGCGCAGCGGTCGGGCTGAACGG
GGGGTTCGTGCACACAGCCCAGCTTGGAGCGAACGACCTACACCGAACTGAGATACCTACAGCGTGAGCT
ATGAGAAAGCGCCACGCTTCCCGAAGGGAGAAAGGCGGACAGGTATCCGGTAAGCGGCAGGGTCGGAACA
GGAGAGCGCACGAGGGAGCTTCCAGGGGGAAACGCCTGGTATCTTTATAGTCCTGTCGGGTTTCGCCACC
TCTGACTTGAGCGTCGATTTTTGTGATGCTCGTCAGGGGGGCGGAGCCTATGGAAAAACGCCAGCAACGC
GGCCTTTTTACGGTTCCTGGCCTTTTGCTGGCCTTTTGCTCACATGTTCTTTCCTGCGTTATCCCCTGAT
TCTGTGGATAACCGTATTACCGCCTTTGAGTGAGCTGATACCGCTCGCCGCAGCCGAACGACCGAGCGCA
GCGAGTCAGTGAGCGAGGAAGCGGAAGAGCGCCCAATACGCAAACCGCCTCTCCCCGCGCGTTGGCCGAT
TCATTAATGCAGCTGGCACGACAGGTTTCCCGACTGGAAAGCGGGCAGTGAGCGCAACGCAATTAATGTG
AGTTAGCTCACTCATTAGGCACCCCAGGCTTTACACTTTATGCTTCCGGCTCGTATGTTGTGTGGAATTG
TGAGCGGATAACAATTTCACACAGGAAACAGCTATGACCATGATTACGCCAAGCGCGCAATTAACCCTCA
CTAAAGGGAACAAAAGCTGGAGCTGCAAGCTTAATGTAGTCTTATGCAATACTCTTGTAGTCTTGCAACA
TGGTAACGATGAGTTAGCAACATGCCTTACAAGGAGAGAAAAAGCACCGTGCATGGCGATTGGTGGAAGT
AAGGTGGTACGATCGTGCCTTATTAGGAAGGCAACAGACGGGTCTGACATGGATTGGACGAACCACTGAA
TTGCCGCATTGCAGAGATATTGTATTTAAGTGCCTAGCTCGATACATAAACGGGTCTCTCTGGTTAGACC
AGATCTGAGCCTGGGAGCTCTCTGGCTAACTAGGGAACCCACTGCTTAAGCCTCAATAAAGCTTGCCTTG
AGTGCTTCAAGTAGTGTGTGCCCGTCTGTTGTGTGACTCTGGTAACTAGAGATCCCTCAGACCCTTTTAG
TCAGTGTGGAAAATCTCTAGCAGTGGCGCCCGAACAGGGACTTGAAAGCGAAAGGGAAACCAGAGGAGCT
CTCTCGACGCAGGACTCGGCTTGCTGAAGCGCGCACGGCAAGAGGCGAGGGGCGGCGACTGGTGAGTACG
CCAAAAATTTTGACTAGCGGAGGCTAGAAGGAGAGAGATGGGTGCGAGAGCGTCAGTATTAAGCGGGGGA
GAATTAGATCGCGATGGGAAAAAATTCGGTTAAGGCCAGGGGGAAAGAAAAAATATAAATTAAAACATAT
AGTATGGGCAAGCAGGGAGCTAGAACGATTCGCAGTTAATCCTGGCCTGTTAGAAACATCAGAAGGCTGT
AGACAAATACTGGGACAGCTACAACCATCCCTTCAGACAGGATCAGAAGAACTTAGATCATTATATAATA
CAGTAGCAACCCTCTATTGTGTGCATCAAAGGATAGAGATAAAAGACACCAAGGAAGCTTTAGACAAGAT
AGAGGAAGAGCAAAACAAAAGTAAGACCACCGCACAGCAAGCGGCCGCTGATCTTCAGACCTGGAGGAGG
AGATATGAGGGACAATTGGAGAAGTGAATTATATAAATATAAAGTAGTAAAAATTGAACCATTAGGAGTA
GCACCCACCAAGGCAAAGAGAAGAGTGGTGCAGAGAGAAAAAAGAGCAGTGGGAATAGGAGCTTTGTTCC
TTGGGTTCTTGGGAGCAGCAGGAAGCACTATGGGCGCAGCGTCAATGACGCTGACGGTACAGGCCAGACA
ATTATTGTCTGGTATAGTGCAGCAGCAGAACAATTTGCTGAGGGCTATTGAGGCGCAACAGCATCTGTTG
CAACTCACAGTCTGGGGCATCAAGCAGCTCCAGGCAAGAATCCTGGCTGTGGAAAGATACCTAAAGGATC
AACAGCTCCTGGGGATTTGGGGTTGCTCTGGAAAACTCATTTGCACCACTGCTGTGCCTTGGAATGCTAG
TTGGAGTAATAAATCTCTGGAACAGATTTGGAATCACACGACCTGGATGGAGTGGGACAGAGAAATTAAC
AATTACACAAGCTTAATACACTCCTTAATTGAAGAATCGCAAAACCAGCAAGAAAAGAATGAACAAGAAT
TATTGGAATTAGATAAATGGGCAAGTTTGTGGAATTGGTTTAACATAACAAATTGGCTGTGGTATATAAA
ATTATTCATAATGATAGTAGGAGGCTTGGTAGGTTTAAGAATAGTTTTTGCTGTACTTTCTATAGTGAAT
AGAGTTAGGCAGGGATATTCACCATTATCGTTTCAGACCCACCTCCCAACCCCGAGGGGACCCGACAGGC
CCGAAGGAATAGAAGAAGAAGGTGGAGAGAGAGACAGAGACAGATCCATTCGATTAGTGAACGGATCTCG
ACGGTATCGATCACGAGACTAGTATCGAGCGGCCGCCCCCTTCACCGAGGGCCTATTTCCCATGATTCCT
TCATATTTGCATATACGATACAAGGCTGTTAGAGAGATAATTGGAATTAATTTGACTGTAAACACAAAGA
TATTAGTACAAAATACGTGACGTAGAAAGTAATAATTTCTTGGGTAGTTTGCAGTTTTAAAATTATGTTT
TAAAATGGACTATCATATGCTTACCGTAACTTGAAAGTATTTCGATTTCTTGGCTTTATATATCTTGTGG
AAAGGACGAAACACCGGGTCTTCGAGAAGACCTGTTTTAGAGCTAGAAATAGCAAGTTAAAATAAGGCTA
GTCCGTTATCAACTTGAAAAAGTGGCACCGAGTCGGTGCTTTTTTTAATTCTCGACCTCGAGACAAATGG
CAGTATTCATCCACAATTTTAAAAGAAAAGGGGGGATTGGGGGGTACAGTGCAGGGGAAAGAATAGTAGA
CATAATAGCAACAGACATACAAACTAAAGAATTACAAAAACAAATTACAAAAATTCAAAATTTTCGGGTT
TATTACAGGGACAGCAGAGATCCACTTTGGCCGCGGCTCGAGGCGATAAGCTTTGCAAAGATGGATAAAG
TTTTAAACAGAGAGGAATCTTTGCAGCTAATGGACCTTCTAGGTCTTGAAAGGAGTGGGAATTGGCTCCG
GTGCCCGTCAGTGGGCAGAGCGCACATCGCCCACAGTCCCCGAGAAGTTGGGGGGAGGGGTCGGCAATTG
AACCGGTGCCTAGAGAAGGTGGCGCGGGGTAAACTGGGAAAGTGATGTCGTGTACTGGCTCCGCCTTTTT
CCCGAGGGTGGGGGAGAACCGTATATAAGTGCAGTAGTCGCCGTGAACGTTCTTTTTCGCAACGGGTTTG
CCGCCAGAACACAGGTAAGTGCCGTGTGTGGTTCCCGCGGGCCTGGCCTCTTTACGGGTTATGGCCCTTG
CGTGCCTTGAATTACTTCCACCTGGCTGCAGTACGTGATTCTTGATCCCGAGCTTCGGGTTGGAAGTGGG
TGGGAGAGTTCGAGGCCTTGCGCTTAAGGAGCCCCTTCGCCTCGTGCTTGAGTTGAGGCCTGGCCTGGGC
GCTGGGGCCGCCGCGTGCGAATCTGGTGGCACCTTCGCGCCTGTCTCGCTGCTTTCGATAAGTCTCTAGC
CATTTAAAATTTTTGATGACCTGCTGCGACGCTTTTTTTCTGGCAAGATAGTCTTGTAAATGCGGGCCAA
GATCTGCACACTGGTATTTCGGTTTTTGGGGCCGCGGGCGGCGACGGGGCCCGTGCGTCCCAGCGCACAT
GTTCGGCGAGGCGGGGCCTGCGAGCGCGGCCACCGAGAATCGGACGGGGGTAGTCTCAAGCTGGCCGGCC
TGCTCTGGTGCCTGGCCTCGCGCCGCCGTGTATCGCCCCGCCCTGGGCGGCAAGGCTGGCCCGGTCGGCA
CCAGTTGCGTGAGCGGAAAGATGGCCGCTTCCCGGCCCTGCTGCAGGGAGCTCAAAATGGAGGACGCGGC
GCTCGGGAGAGCGGGCGGGTGAGTCACCCACACAAAGGAAAAGGGCCTTTCCGTCCTCAGCCGTCGCTTC
ATGTGACTCCACGGAGTACCGGGCGCCGTCCAGGCACCTCGATTAGTTCTCGAGCTTTTGGAGTACGTCG
TCTTTAGGTTGGGGGGAGGGGTTTTATGCGATGGAGTTTCCCCACACTGAGTGGGTGGAGACTGAAGTTA
GGCCAGCTTGGCACTTGATGTAATTCTCCTTGGAATTTGCCCTTTTTGAGTTTGGATCTTGGTTCATTCT
CAAGCCTCAGACAGTGGTTCAAAGTTTTTTTCTTCCATTTCAGGTGTCGTGAGGAATTCTGCAGTCGATC
GACGGTACCGCGGGCCCGGGATCCACGGTCGCCACCATGGGCTACCCATACGATGTGCCAGATTACGCTG
GAGGAGGCGGGGGAGGGTATACAGATATCGAAATGAATAGACTCGGAAAGGGAGG
Features (pLannotate 1.2.2; 30 found; start..end, strand, type, name):
     65..772     +  CDS            mCherry: mCherry is a basic (constitutively fluorescent) red fluorescent protein published in 2004, derived from Discosoma sp.. It is reported to be a very rapidly-maturing monomer with low acid sensitivity.
    842..1430    +  misc_feature   WPRE: woodchuck hepatitis virus posttranscriptional regulatory element
   1435..1572    +  CDS            nef (fragment): NEF_HV1LA - Experimental evidence at protein level: Swiss-Prot protein existence level 1. Extracellular Nef protein targets CD4(+) T-lymphocytes for apoptosis by interacting with CXCR4 surface receptors. From Human immunodeficiency virus type 1 group M subtype B (isolate Lai) (HIV-1).
   1558..1738    +  LTR            5' LTR (truncated): truncated 5' long terminal repeat (LTR) from HIV-1
   1810..1931    +  polyA_signal   SV40 poly(A) signal: SV40 polyadenylation signal
   1971..2106    +  rep_origin     SV40 ori: SV40 origin of replication
   2127..2145    -  promoter       T7 promoter: promoter for bacteriophage T7 RNA polymerase
   2153..2308    +  CDS            lacZα (fragment): LacZα fragment of β-galactosidase; lacZ fragment
   2313..2741    +  rep_origin     f1 ori (sequence partly withheld): f1 bacteriophage origin of replication; arrow indicates direction of (+) strand synthesis
   2794..2898    +  promoter       AmpR promoter: bla
   2899..3759    +  CDS            AmpR: β-lactamase; bla; confers resistance to ampicillin, carbenicillin, and related antibiotics
   3930..4518    +  rep_origin     ori: high-copy-number ColE1/pMB1/pBR322/pUC origin of replication
   4701..4793    +  CDS            lacI (fragment): lac repressor; lacI; The lac repressor binds to the lac operator to inhibit transcription in E. coli. This inhibition can be relieved by adding lactose or isopropyl-β-D-thiogalactopyranoside (IPTG).
   4806..4827    +  protein_bind   CAP binding site: CAP binding activates transcription in the presence of cAMP. E. coli catabolite activator protein
   4842..4872    +  promoter       lac promoter: promoter for the E. coli lac operon
   4880..4896    +  protein_bind   lac operator: The lac repressor binds to the lac operator to inhibit transcription in E. coli. This inhibition can be relieved by adding lactose or isopropyl-β-D-thiogalactopyranoside (IPTG). lac repressor encoded by lacI
   4941..4959    +  promoter       T3 promoter: promoter for bacteriophage T3 RNA polymerase
   4987..5213    +  promoter       RSV promoter: Rous sarcoma virus enhancer/promoter
   5214..5394    +  LTR            5' LTR (truncated): truncated 5' long terminal repeat (LTR) from HIV-1
   5441..5566    +  misc_feature   HIV-1 Ψ: packaging signal of human immunodeficiency virus type 1
   5550..5913    +  CDS            HIV-1 gag (fragment): gag protein from human immunodeficiency virus 1; gag
   6059..6292    +  misc_feature   RRE: The Rev response element (RRE) of HIV-1 allows for Rev-dependent mRNA export from the nucleus to the cytoplasm.
   6669..6769    +  CDS            Rev (fragment): human immunodeficiency virus 1 (HIV-1) Rev protein; rev; enhances nuclear export of unspliced and incompletely spliced viral mRNAs
   6819..7059    +  promoter       U6 promoter: RNA polymerase III promoter for human U6 snRNA
   7086..7161    +  misc_RNA       gRNA scaffold: guide RNA scaffold for the Streptococcus pyogenes CRISPR/Cas9 system
   7209..7326    +  misc_feature   cPPT/CTS: central polypurine tract and central termination sequence of HIV-1
   7393..7459    +  CDS            small t antigen (fragment): SV40 (simian virus 40) small t antigen
   7466..8644    +  promoter       EF-1α promoter: strong constitutive promoter for human elongation factor EF-1α
   8661..8686    +  misc_feature   MCS (fragment): multiple cloning site
   8705..8731    +  CDS            3xHA (fragment): three tandem HA epitope tags
