[The description below was written by a language model from this plasmid's Addgene catalogue record and pLannotate feature annotations shown in this document.]
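Description:
pLKO_HA.VSVg.V5_mCherry-NLS is a lentiviral transfer plasmid built on the pLKO backbone, designed to deliver a CRISPR guide RNA together with a nuclear protein barcode (nPC) that marks transduced cells. It is propagated in E. coli as a high-copy plasmid through a ColE1/pUC-type origin with ampicillin selection (AmpR), and also carries an f1 origin, an SV40 origin and residual lac/T7/T3 cloning-vector elements. The viral portion has a third-generation layout. An RSV promoter drives a truncated HIV-1 5' LTR, followed by the Ψ packaging signal with a gag fragment, the Rev response element for Rev-dependent export of genomic RNA, and a cPPT/CTS. Downstream of the payload sit a WPRE, which enhances transcript expression, a truncated 3' LTR and an SV40 polyadenylation signal. No mammalian drug-selection marker is annotated.

Two expression units sit between the LTRs. A human U6 (Pol III) promoter is followed by the S. pyogenes Cas9 guide RNA scaffold, providing the site where an sgRNA spacer is cloned. Downstream, the EF-1α promoter drives mCherry fused at its N terminus to a combination of HA, VSVg and V5 epitope tags and at its C terminus to a nuclear localization signal. The automated annotation picks up only an HA fragment and mCherry, so the VSVg, V5 and NLS segments are known from the catalogue entry alone.

The specific epitope combination acts as an antibody-detectable barcode concentrated in the nucleus. When each barcode is paired with a given guide, the perturbation carried by a cell can be read out by imaging in tissue. This supports vector and cell tracking and the spatial detection of CRISPR screens.
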