Addgene plasmid #178271: pLKO_HA.VSVg.V5_mCherry-NLS
Purpose: Nuclear Protein Barcode (nPC) for vector/cell tracking. Contains U6 trRNA cassette for sgRNA cloning. Enables spatial detection of CRISPR screens.
Depositing lab: Brian Brown. Depositing organization: Icahn School of Medicine at Mount Sinai. Publication: Spatial CRISPR genomics identifies regulators of the tumor microenvironment. Dhainaut M, Rose SA, Akturk G, Wroblewska A, Nielsen SR, Park ES, Buckup M, Roudko V, Pia L, Sweeney R, Le Berichel J, Wilk CM, Bektesevic A, Lee BH, Bhardwaj N, Rahman AH, Baccarini A, Gnjatic S, Pe'er D, Merad M, Brown BD. Cell. 2022 Mar 10. pii: S0092-8674(22)00195-7. doi: 10.1016/j.cell.2022.02.015. PubMed 35290801.
Backbone
  Vector backbone: pLKO
  Backbone size w/o insert (bp): 9000
  Vector type: Lentiviral
Growth in bacteria
  Bacterial resistance: Ampicillin, 100 μg/mL
  Growth temperature: 37°C
  Growth strain: NEB Stable
  Copy number: High Copy
Gene/Insert
  Gene/Insert name: nPC Tagged mCherry-NLS
  Species: H. sapiens (human)
  Insert size (bp): 1000
  Promoter: eF1a
  Tag / fusion protein: HA.VSVg.V5 (N terminal on insert); Nuclear Localization Signal (C terminal on insert)
  Cloning method: Restriction Enzyme; 5′ cloning site unknown (unknown if destroyed)
  Sequencing primers: 5′ cctttttgagtttggatcttggttcat
Terms and licenses: Academic/Nonprofit Terms; Industry Terms: Not Available to Industry
Depositor comments: Please visit https://www.biorxiv.org/content/10.1101/2021.07.13.451021v1 for bioRxiv preprint.
How to cite: pLKO_HA.VSVg.V5_mCherry-NLS was a gift from Brian Brown (Addgene plasmid # 178271 ; http://n2t.net/addgene:178271 ; RRID:Addgene_178271)
